>Addgene plasmid #198435 | eZiPro W61*F | addgene full sequence | sequence record 389013 | Addgene NGS Result
TTCTTGAAGACGAAAGGGCCTCGTGATACGCCTATTTTTATAGGTTAATGTCATGATAATAATGGTTTCT
TAGACGTCAGGTGGCACTTTTCGGGGAAATGTGCGCGGAACCCCTATTTGTTTATTTTTCTAAATACATT
CAAATATGTATCCGCTCATGAGACAATAACCCTGATAAATGCTTCAATAATATTGAAAAAGGAAGAGTAT
GAGTATTCAACATTTCCGTGTCGCCCTTATTCCCTTTTTTGCGGCATTTTGCCTTCCTGTTTTTGCTCAC
CCAGAAACGCTGGTGAAAGTAAAAGATGCTGAAGATCAGTTGGGTGCACGAGTGGGTTACATCGAACTGG
ATCTCAACAGCGGTAAGATCCTTGAGAGTTTTCGCCCCGAAGAACGTTTTCCAATGATGAGCACTTTTAA
AGTTCTGCTATGTGGCGCGGTATTATCCCGTGTTGACGCCGGGCAAGAGCAACTCGGTCGCCGCATACAC
TATTCTCAGAATGACTTGGTTGAGTACTCACCAGTCACAGAAAAGCATCTTACGGATGGCATGACAGTAA
GAGAATTATGCAGTGCTGCCATAACCATGAGTGATAACACTGCGGCCAACTTACTTCTGACAACGATCGG
AGGACCGAAGGAGCTAACCGCTTTTTTGCACAACATGGGGGATCATGTAACTCGCCTTGATCGTTGGGAA
CCGGAGCTGAATGAAGCCATACCAAACGACGAGCGTGACACCACGATGCCTGCAGCAATGGCAACAACGT
TGCGCAAACTATTAACTGGCGAACTACTTACTCTAGCTTCCCGGCAACAATTAATAGACTGGATGGAGGC
GGATAAAGTTGCAGGACCACTTCTGCGCTCGGCCCTTCCGGCTGGCTGGTTTATTGCTGATAAATCTGGA
GCCGGTGAGCGTGGGTCTCGCGGTATCATTGCAGCACTGGGGCCAGATGGTAAGCCCTCCCGTATCGTAG
TTATCTACACGACGGGGAGTCAGGCAACTATGGATGAACGAAATAGACAGATCGCTGAGATAGGTGCCTC
ACTGATTAAGCATTGGTAACTGTCAGACCAAGTTTACTCATATATACTTTAGATTGATTTAAAACTTCAT
TTTTAATTTAAAAGGATCTAGGTGAAGATCCTTTTTGATAATCTCATGACCAAAATCCCTTAACGTGAGT
TTTCGTTCCACTGAGCGTCAGACCCCGTAGAAAAGATCAAAGGATCTTCTTGAGATCCTTTTTTTCTGCG
CGTAATCTGCTGCTTGCAAACAAAAAAACCACCGCTACCAGCGGTGGTTTGTTTGCCGGATCAAGAGCTA
CCAACTCTTTTTCCGAAGGTAACTGGCTTCAGCAGAGCGCAGATACCAAATACTGTCCTTCTAGTGTAGC
CGTAGTTAGGCCACCACTTCAAGAACTCTGTAGCACCGCCTACATACCTCGCTCTGCTAATCCTGTTACC
AGTGGCTGCTGCCAGTGGCGATAAGTCGTGTCTTACCGGGTTGGACTCAAGACGATAGTTACCGGATAAG
GCGCAGCGGTCGGGCTGAACGGGGGGTTCGTGCACACAGCCCAGCTTGGAGCGAACGACCTACACCGAAC
TGAGATACCTACAGCGTGAGCTATGAGAAAGCGCCACGCTTCCCGAAGGGAGAAAGGCGGACAGGTATCC
GGTAAGCGGCAGGGTCGGAACAGGAGAGCGCACGAGGGAGCTTCCAGGGGGAAACGCCTGGTATCTTTAT
AGTCCTGTCGGGTTTCGCCACCTCTGACTTGAGCGTCGATTTTTGTGATGCTCGTCAGGGGGGCGGAGCC
TATGGAAAAACGCCAGCAACGCGGCCTTTTTACGGTTCCTGGCCTTTTGCTGGCCTTTTGCTCACATGTT
CTTTCCTGCGTTATCCCCTGATTCTGTGGATAACCGTATTACCGCCTTTGAGTGAGCTGATACCGCTCGC
CGCAGCCGAACGACCGAGCGCAGCGAGTCAGTGAGCGAGGAAGCGGAAGAGCGCCTGATGCGGTATTTTC
TCCTTACGCATCTGTGCGGTATTTCACACCGCAATGGTGCACTCTCAGTACAATCTGCTCTGATGCCGCA
TAGTTAAGCCAGTATACACTCCGCTATCGCTACGTGACTGGGTCATGGCTGCGCCCCGACACCCGCCAAC
ACCCGCTGACGCGCCCTGACGGGCTTGTCTGCTCCCGGCATCCGCTTACAGACAAGCTGTGACCGTCTCC
GGGAGCTGCATGTGTCAGAGGTTTTCACCGTCATCACCGAAACGCGCGAGGCAGCTGCGGTAAAGCTCAT
CAGCGTGGTCGTGAAGCGATTCACAGATGTCTGCCTGTTCATCCGCGTCCAGCTCGTTGAGTTTCTCCAG
AAGCGTTAATGTCTGGCTTCTGATAAAGCGGGCCATGTTAAGGGCGGTTTTTTCCTGTTTGGTCACTGAT
GCCTCCGTGTAAGGGGGATTTCTGTTCATGGGGGTAATGATACCGATGAAACGAGAGAGGATGCTCACGA
TACGGGTTACTGATGATGAACATGCCCGGTTACTGGAACGTTGTGAGGGTAAACAACTGGCGGTATGGAT
GCGGCGGGACCAGAGAAAAATCACTCAGGGTCAATGCCAGCGCTTCGTTAATACAGATGTAGGTGTTCCA
CAGGGTAGCCAGCAGCATCCTGCGATGCAGATCCGGAACATAATGGTGCAGGGCGCTGACTTCCGCGTTT
CCAGACTTTACGAAACACGGAAACCGAAGACCATTCATGTTGTTGCTCAGGTCGCAGACGTTTTGCAGCA
GCAGTCGCTTCACGTTCGCTCGCGTATCGGTGATTCATTCTGCTAACCAGTAAGGCAACCCCGCCAGCCT
AGCCGGGTCCTCAACGACAGGAGCACGATCATGCGCACCCGTGGCCAGGACCCAACGCTGCCCGAGATGC
GCCGCGTGCGGCTGCTGGAGATGGCGGACGCGATGGATATGTTCTGCCAAGGGTTGGTTTGCGCATTCAC
AGTTCTCCGCAAGAATTGATTGGCTCCAATTCTTGGAGTGGTGAATCCGTTAGCGAGGTGCCGCCGGCTT
CCATTCAGGTCGAGGTGGCCCGGCTCCATGCACCGCGACGCAACGCGGGGAGGCAGACAAGGTATAGGGC
GGCGCCTACAATCCATGCCAACCCGTTCCATGTGCTCGCCGAGGCGGCATAAATCGCCGTGACGATCAGC
GGTCCAATGATCGAAGTTAGGCTGGTAAGAGCCGCGAGCGATCCTTGAAGCTGTCCCTGATGGTCGTCAT
CTACCTGCCTGGACAGCATGGCCTGCAACGCGGGCATCCCGATGCCGCCGGAAGCGAGAAGAATCATAAT
GGGGAAGGCCATCCAGCCTCGCGTCGCGAACGCCAGCAAGACGTAGCCCAGCGCGTCGGCCGCCATGCCG
GCGATAATGGCCTGCTTCTCGCCGAAACGTTTGGTGGCGGGACCAGTGACGAAGGCTTGAGCGAGGGCGT
GCAAGATTCCGAATACCGCAAGCGACAGGCCGATCATCGTCGCGCTCCAGCGAAAGCGGTCCTCGCCGAA
AATGACCCAGAGCGCTGCCGGCACCTGTCCTACGAGTTGCATGATAAAGAAGACAGTCATAAGTGCGGCG
ACGATAGTCATGCCCCGCGCCCACCGGAAGGAGCTGACTGGGTTGAAGGCTCTCAAGGGCATCGGTCGAG
ATCCCGGTGCCTAATGAGTGAGCTAACTTACATTAATTGCGTTGCGCTCACTGCCCGCTTTCCAGTCGGG
AAACCTGTCGTGCCAGCTGCATTAATGAATCGGCCAACGCGCGGGGAGAGGCGGTTTGCGTATTGGGCGC
CAGGGTGGTTTTTCTTTTCACCAGTGAGACGGGCAACAGCTGATTGCCCTTCACCGCCTGGCCCTGAGAG
AGTTGCAGCAAGCGGTCCACGCTGGTTTGCCCCAGCAGGCGAAAATCCTGTTTGATGGTGGTTAACGGCG
GGATATAACATGAGCTGTCTTCGGTATCGTCGTATCCCACTACCGAGATATCCGCACCAACGCGCAGCCC
GGACTCGGTAATGGCGCGCATTGCGCCCAGCGCCATCTGATCGTTGGCAACCAGCATCGCAGTGGGAACG
ATGCCCTCATTCAGCATTTGCATGGTTTGTTGAAAACCGGACATGGCACTCCAGTCGCCTTCCCGTTCCG
CTATCGGCTGAATTTGATTGCGAGTGAGATATTTATGCCAGCCAGCCAGACGCAGACGCGCCGAGACAGA
ACTTAATGGGCCCGCTAACAGCGCGATTTGCTGGTGACCCAATGCGACCAGATGCTCCACGCCCAGTCGC
GTACCGTCTTCATGGGAGAAAATAATACTGTTGATGGGTGTCTGGTCAGAGACATCAAGAAATAACGCCG
GAACATTAGTGCAGGCAGCTTCCACAGCAATGGCATCCTGGTCATCCAGCGGATAGTTAATGATCAGCCC
ACTGACGCGTTGCGCGAGAAGATTGTGCACCGCCGCTTTACAGGCTTCGACGCCGCTTCGTTCTACCATC
GACACCACCACGCTGGCACCCAGTTGATCGGCGCGAGATTTAATCGCCGCGACAATTTGCGACGGCGCGT
GCAGGGCCAGACTGGAGGTGGCAACGCCAATCAGCAACGACTGTTTGCCCGCCAGTTGTTGTGCCACGCG
GTTGGGAATGTAATTCAGCTCCGCCATCGCCGCTTCCACTTTTTCCCGCGTTTTCGCAGAAACGTGGCTG
GCCTGGTTCACCACGCGGGAAACGGTCTGATAAGAGACACCGGCATACTCTGCGACATCGTATAACGTTA
CTGGTTTCACATTCACCACCCTGAATTGACTCTCTTCCGGGCGCTATCATGCCATACCGCGAAAGGTTTT
GCGCCATTCGATGGTGTCCGGGATCTCGACGCTCTCCCTTATGCGACTCCTGCATTAGGAAGCAGCCCAG
TAGTAGGTTGAGGCCGTTGAGCACCGCCGCCGCAAGGAATGGTGCATGCAAGGAGATGGCGCCCAACAGT
CCCCCGGCCACGGGGCCTGCCACCATACCCACGCCGAAACAAGCGCTCATGAGCCCGAAGTGGCGAGCCC
GATCTTCCCCATCGGTGATGTCGGCGATATAGGCGCCAGCAACCGCACCTGTGGCGCCGGTGATGCCGGC
CACGATGCGTCCGGCGTAGAGGATCGAGATCTCGATCCCGCGAAATTAATACGACTCACTATAGGGGAAT
TGTGAGCGGATAACAATTCCCCTCTAGAAATAATTTTGTTTAACTTTAAGAAGGAGATATACATATGGGT
AGCAGCCATCATCATCATCACCACGGCAGCGAGAACCTGTACTTTCAAGGCAGCGACATGTATATCGAGC
GTGCGGGCGACATTACCTTTGAAAAGGATGCGGAAGTTACCGGTAACAGCCCGCGTCTGGATGTTGCGCT
GGACGAAAGCGGTGACTTCAGCCTGGTTGAAGACGATGGTCCGCCGATGCGTGAAAAAACCGGCAAACGC
AGCGGCGCGCTGTGGGACGTGCCGGCGCCGAAGGAAGTGAAAAAGGGCGAAACCACCGACGGTGTTTACC
GTGTGATGACCCGTCGTCTGCTGGGTAGCACCCAGGTTGGTGTTGGTGTGATGCAGGAAGGTGTTTTCCA
CACCATGTGGCACGTTACCAAGGGTAGCGCGCTGCGTAGCGGCGAAGGTCGTCTGGACCCGTATTGGGGT
GATGTTAAGCAGGACCTGGTTAGCTACTGCGGTCCGTGGAAACTGGACGCGGCGTGGGATGGTCACAGCG
AAGTGCAGCTGCTGGCGGTTCCGCCGGGTGAACGTGCGCGTAACATCCAGACCCTGCCGGGTATCTTCAA
AACCAAGGACGGCGATATTGGTGCGGTTGCGCTGGATTATCCGGCGGGCACCAGCGGTAGCCCGATTCTG
GACAAATGCGGCCGTGTTATTGGCCTGTACGGTAACGGCGTTGTGATCAAGAACGGTAGCTACGTTAGCG
CGATCACCCAGGGTCGTCGTGAGGAAGAAACCCCGGTGGAGTGCTTTGAACCGAGCATGCTGAAAAAATA
AGGATCCGGCTGCTAACAAAGCCCGAAAGGAAGCTGAGTTGGCTGCTGCCACCGCTGAGCAATAACTAGC
ATAACCCCTTGGGGCCTCTAAACGGGTCTTGAGGGGTTTTTTGCTGAAAGGAGGAACTATATCCGGATAT
CCCGCAAGAGGCCCGGCAGTACCGGCATAACCAAGCCTATGCCTACAGCATCCAGGGTGACGGTGCCGAG
GATGACGATGAGCGCATTGTTAGATTTCATACACGGTGCCTGAATGCGTTAGCAATTTAACTGTGATAAA
CTACCGCATTAAAGCTTATCGATGATAAGCTGTCAAACATGAGAA
Features (pLannotate 1.2.2; 19 found; start..end, strand, type, name):
    104..208     +  promoter       AmpR promoter: bla
    209..1069    +  CDS            AmpR: β-lactamase; bla; confers resistance to ampicillin, carbenicillin, and related antibiotics
   1240..1828    +  rep_origin     ori: high-copy-number ColE1/pMB1/pBR322/pUC origin of replication
   2014..2153    -  misc_feature   bom: basis of mobility region from pBR322
   2255..2446    -  CDS            rop: Rop protein, which maintains plasmids at low copy number; rop
   2463..2843    +  CDS            YPB1_ECOLX: Protein predicted: Swiss-Prot protein existence level 4. From Escherichia coli.
   3085..3709    -  CDS            TcR (fragment): tetracycline efflux protein; tet; confers resistance to tetracycline
   3724..3745    -  protein_bind   CAP binding site: CAP binding activates transcription in the presence of cAMP. E. coli catabolite activator protein
   3758..4840    -  CDS            lacI: lac repressor; lacI; The lac repressor binds to the lac operator to inhibit transcription in E. coli. This inhibition can be relieved by adding lactose or isopropyl-β-D-thiogalactopyranoside (IPTG).
   4841..4918    -  promoter       lacI promoter: lacI
   4926..5205    -  CDS            TcR (fragment): tetracycline efflux protein; tet; confers resistance to tetracycline
   5227..5245    +  promoter       T7 promoter: promoter for bacteriophage T7 RNA polymerase
   5246..5270    +  protein_bind   lac operator: The lac repressor binds to the lac operator to inhibit transcription in E. coli. This inhibition can be relieved by adding lactose or isopropyl-β-D-thiogalactopyranoside (IPTG). lac repressor encoded by lacI
   5285..5307    +  RBS            RBS: efficient ribosome binding site from bacteriophage T7 gene 10 (Olins and Rangwala, 1989)
   5375..6088    +  CDS            POLG_ZIKVF (fragment): Experimental evidence at protein level: Swiss-Prot protein existence level 1. [RNA-directed RNA polymerase NS5]: Replicates the viral (+) and (-) RNA genome, and performs the capping of genomes in the cytoplasm (PubMed:30951555). Methylates viral RNA cap at guanine N-7 and ribose 2'-O positions. Once sufficient NS5 is expressed, binds to the cap-proximal structure and inhibits further translation of the viral genome (By similarity). Besides its role in RNA genome replication, also prevents the establishment of a cellular antiviral state by blocking the interferon-alpha/beta (IFN-alpha/beta) si
   6099..6148    +  CDS            SET1 (fragment): solubility-enhancement tag derived from T7 phage gene 10B
   6156..6203    +  terminator     T7 terminator: transcription terminator for bacteriophage T7 RNA polymerase
   6226..6330    -  CDS            TcR (fragment): tetracycline efflux protein; tet; confers resistance to tetracycline
   6378..6406    -  promoter       tet promoter: E. coli promoter for tetracycline efflux protein gene
