[The description below was written by a language model from this plasmid's Addgene catalogue record and pLannotate feature annotations shown in this document.]
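Description:
eZiPro W61*F is a bacterial expression plasmid built on the pET11a backbone for producing a Zika virus protease variant in E. coli. It replicates from a ColE1/pMB1-type origin and is selected with ampicillin through the bla β-lactamase gene. The feature table also shows the pBR322-derived bom region and rop gene, along with tetracycline-resistance gene fragments and a tet promoter that are non-functional remnants of the parental backbone. The catalogue lists the plasmid as high copy, although rop normally moderates copy number.

The 786 bp insert, cloned between NdeI and BamHI, encodes the "enzymatically cleavable linked" form of the Zika virus protease, in which the NS2B cofactor region is joined to the NS3 protease domain. It carries an N-terminal His6 tag followed by a TEV protease site, allowing affinity purification and tag removal. The annotation software matched this region to the Zika polyprotein entry. The NS5 function text attached to that hit is generic polyprotein annotation and does not describe the insert. Transcription runs from a T7 promoter controlled by an adjacent lac operator, with the T7 gene 10 ribosome binding site upstream and the T7 terminator downstream. The plasmid-borne lacI gene supplies repressor, so expression is IPTG-inducible in hosts that provide T7 RNA polymerase. The short gene 10-derived "SET1" fragment annotated after the insert is probably vector sequence lying beyond the coding region.

The construct carries the W61*F substitution, a tryptophan-to-phenylalanine change. The record does not explain the asterisk in this numbering. The stated uses are activity and inhibition assays and 19F-NMR signal assignment, where removing one tryptophan would help attribute a resonance to that residue, in studies of protease conformational dynamics with allosteric and competitive inhibitors.
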