Addgene plasmid #198435: eZiPro W61*F
Purpose: Activity/inhibition assays, 19F-NMR assignment
Depositing lab: Ute Hellmich & Tanja Schirmeister. Depositing organization: Johannes Gutenberg-Universitaet Mainz. Publication: The effects of allosteric and competitive inhibitors on ZIKV protease conformational dynamics explored through smFRET, nanoDSF, DSF, and (19)F NMR. Maus H, Hammerschmidt SJ, Hinze G, Barthels F, Perez Carrillo VH, Hellmich UA, Basche T, Schirmeister T. Eur J Med Chem. 2023 Oct 5;258:115573. doi: 10.1016/j.ejmech.2023.115573. Epub 2023 Jun 21. PubMed 37379675.
Backbone
  Vector backbone: pET11a
  Backbone manufacturer: MilliporeSigma (Novagen)
  Backbone size w/o insert (bp): 5677
  Vector type: Bacterial Expression
Growth in bacteria
  Bacterial resistance: Ampicillin, 100 μg/mL
  Growth temperature: 37°C
  Growth strain: DH5alpha
  Copy number: High Copy
Gene/Insert
  Gene/Insert name: enzymatically cleavable linked Zika virus NS2B-NS3 (alt name: enzymatically cleavable linked ZIKV NS2Bcf-NS3pro)
  Species: Zika Virus (KJ776791.2)
  Insert size (bp): 786
  Mutation: W61*F
  Promoter: T7 promoter
  Tag / fusion protein: His6-TEV (N terminal on insert)
  Cloning method: Restriction Enzyme; 5′ cloning site NdeI (not destroyed); 3′ cloning site BamHI (not destroyed)
  Sequencing primers: 5′ T7 prom; 3′ T7 term
Terms and licenses: Academic/Nonprofit Terms; Industry Terms: Not Available to Industry
How to cite: eZiPro W61*F was a gift from Ute Hellmich & Tanja Schirmeister (Addgene plasmid # 198435 ; http://n2t.net/addgene:198435 ; RRID:Addgene_198435)
